Addgene plasmid #79257: pAc5.1B-EGFP-DmPAN3
Purpose: Expresses EGFP-tagged DmPAN3 in S2 cells
Depositing lab: Elisa Izaurralde. Depositing organization: Max Planck Institute for Developmental Biology. Publication: GW182 proteins directly recruit cytoplasmic deadenylase complexes to miRNA targets. Braun JE, Huntzinger E, Fauser M, Izaurralde E. Mol Cell. 2011 Oct 7;44(1):120-33. 10.1016/j.molcel.2011.09.007 PubMed 21981923.
Backbone
  Vector backbone: pAc5.1B-EGFP
  Backbone manufacturer: Invitrogen
  Backbone size w/o insert (bp): 6070
  Total vector size (bp): 6089
  Vector type: Schneider 2 cell Expression
Growth in bacteria
  Bacterial resistance: Ampicillin, 100 μg/mL
  Growth temperature: 37°C
  Growth strain: DH5alpha
  Copy number: Low Copy
Gene/Insert
  Gene/Insert name: PAN3
  Species: D. melanogaster (fly)
  Insert size (bp): 2373
  GenBank ID: NM_139510
  Entrez Gene: CG11486 (a.k.a. Dmel_CG11486, Dmel\CG11486, PAN3)
  Promoter: Ac5 promoter
  Tag / fusion protein: EGFP (N terminal on backbone)
  Cloning method: Restriction Enzyme; 5′ cloning site EcoRI (not destroyed); 3′ cloning site NotI (not destroyed)
  Sequencing primers: 5′ EGFP-forw; 3′ Bgh rev primer
Terms and licenses: Academic/Nonprofit Terms; Industry Terms: Not Available to Industry
How to cite: pAc5.1B-EGFP-DmPAN3 was a gift from Elisa Izaurralde (Addgene plasmid # 79257 ; http://n2t.net/addgene:79257 ; RRID:Addgene_79257)
