[The description below was written by a language model from this plasmid's Addgene catalogue record and pLannotate feature annotations shown in this document.]
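Description:
pAc5.1B-EGFP-DmPAN3 is a Drosophila expression plasmid built on a pAc5.1B backbone modified to carry EGFP, intended for transfection into Schneider 2 (S2) cells. It is propagated in E. coli using a ColE1/pUC-type origin and selected with ampicillin through the β-lactamase gene and its bla promoter. The feature annotation describes the origin as a high-copy type, although the catalogue entry lists the plasmid as low copy. No marker for selection in insect cells is annotated.

The payload is a single expression unit driven by the Drosophila actin 5C (Ac5) promoter, a strong constitutive promoter in S2 cells. EGFP sits immediately downstream of the promoter and is followed on the same strand by the D. melanogaster PAN3 (CG11486) coding sequence, cloned between EcoRI and NotI sites, giving an N-terminally EGFP-tagged PAN3 protein. A backbone-derived V5 epitope lies downstream of the insert, but the record does not say whether it is read in frame with PAN3 or excluded by a stop codon. An SV40 polyadenylation signal terminates the unit, and short large T antigen and tetracycline-resistance fragments nearby appear to be non-functional backbone remnants.

PAN3 is the regulatory subunit of the PAN2–PAN3 cytoplasmic deadenylase complex, which shortens mRNA poly(A) tails in general and miRNA-mediated turnover. The associated work concerns recruitment of deadenylase complexes to miRNA targets by GW182 proteins, so the fluorescent tag would suit localisation or GFP-based interaction assays. The catalogue total size (6,089 bp) is inconsistent with the 8,443-nt full sequence, which matches the backbone plus the roughly 2.4 kb insert.
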