Features (pLannotate 1.2.2; 10 found; start..end, strand, type, name):
     56..2568    +  promoter       Ac5 promoter: Drosophila melanogaster actin 5C promoter
   2588..3304    +  CDS            EGFP: EGFP is a basic (constitutively fluorescent) green fluorescent protein published in 1996, derived from Aequorea victoria. It is reported to be a rapidly-maturing weak dimer with moderate acid sensitivity.
   3320..5689    +  CDS            PAN3: PAN3_DROME - Experimental evidence at protein level: Swiss-Prot protein existence level 1. Regulatory subunit of the poly(A)-nuclease (PAN) deadenylation complex, one of two cytoplasmic mRNA deadenylases involved in general and miRNA-mediated mRNA turnover. PAN specifically shortens poly(A) tails of RNA and the activity is stimulated by poly(A)-binding protein (PABP). PAN deadenylation is followed by rapid degradation of the shortened mRNA tails by the CCR4-NOT complex. Deadenylated mRNAs are then degraded by two alternative mechanisms, namely exosome-mediated 3'-5' exonucleolytic degradation,
   5728..5769    +  CDS            V5 tag: epitope tag from simian virus 5
   5869..6003    -  polyA_signal   SV40 poly(A) signal: SV40 polyadenylation signal
   6026..6110    -  CDS            large T antigen (fragment): large T antigen from SV40 (simian virus 40)
   6111..6581    +  CDS            TcR (fragment): tetracycline efflux protein; tet; confers resistance to tetracycline
   6625..7213    -  rep_origin     ori: high-copy-number ColE1/pMB1/pBR322/pUC origin of replication
   7384..8244    -  CDS            AmpR: β-lactamase; bla; confers resistance to ampicillin, carbenicillin, and related antibiotics
   8245..8349    -  promoter       AmpR promoter: bla
>Addgene plasmid #79257 | pAc5.1B-EGFP-DmPAN3 | depositor full sequence | sequence record 148406 | pAc5.1B-EGFP-DmPAN3 sequence 8443 bps
CTTCAAGGAATTAATTCTATATTCTAAAAACACAAATGATACTTCTAAAAAAAATCATGAATGGCATCAA
CTCTGAATCAAATCTTTGCAGATGCACCTACTTCTCATTTCCACTGTCACATCATTTTTCCAGATCTCGC
TGCCTGTTATGTGGCCCACAAACCAAGACACGTTTTATGGCCATTAAAGCTGGCTGATCGTCGCCAAACA
CCAAATACATATCAATATGTACATTCGAGAAAGAAGCGATCAAAGAAGCGTCTTCGGGCGAGTAGGAGAA
TGCGGAGGAGAAGGAGAACGAGCTGATCTAGTATCTCTCCACAATCCAATGCCAACTGACCAACTGGCCA
TATTCGGAGCAATTTGAAGCCAATTTCCATCGCCTGGCGATCGCTCCATTCTTGGCTATATGTTTTTCAC
CGTTCCCGGGGCCATTTTCAAAGACTCGTCGGTAAGATAAGATTGTGTCACTCGCTGTCTCTCTTCATTT
GTCGAAGAATGCTGAGGAATTTCGCGATGACGTCGGCGAGTATTTTGAAGAATGAGAATAATTTGTATTT
ATACGAAAATCAGTTAGTGGAATTTTCTACAAAAACATGTTATCTATAGATAATTTTGTTGCAAAATATG
TTGACTATGACAAAGATTGTATGTATATACCTTTAATGTATTCTCATTTTCTTATGTATTTATAATGGCA
ATGATGATACTGATGATATTTTAAGATGATGCCAGACCACAGGCTGATTTCTGCGTCTTTTGCCGAACGC
AGTGCATGTGCGGTTGTTGTTTTTTGGAATAGTTTCAATTTTCGGACTGTCCGCTTTGATTTCAGTTTCT
TGGCTTATTCAAAAAGCAAAGTAAAGCCAAAAAAGCGAGATGGCAATACCAAATGCGGCAAAACGGTAGT
GGAAGGAAAGGGGTGCGGGGCAGCGGAAGGAAGGGTGGGGCGGGGCGTGGCGGGGTCTGTGGCTGGGCGC
GACGTCACCGACGTTGGAGCCACTCCTTTGACCATGTGTGCGTGTGTGTATTATTCGTGTCTCGCCACTC
GCCGGTTGTTTTTTTCTTTTTATCTCGCTCTCTCTAGCGCCATCTCGTACGCATGCTCAACGCACCGCAT
GTTGCCGTGTCCTTTATGCGTCATTTTGGCTCGAAATAGGCAATTATTTAAACAAAGATTAGTCAACGAA
AACGCTAAAATAAATAAGTCTACAATATGGTTACTTATTGCCATGTGTGTGCAGCCAACGATAGCAACAA
AAGCAACAACACAGTGGCTTTCCCTCTTTCACTTTTTGTTTGCAAGCGCGTGCGAGCAAGACGGCACGAC
CGGCAAACGCAATTACGCTGACAAAGAGCAGACGAAGTTTTGGCCGAAAAACATCAAGGCGCCTGATACG
AATGCATTTGCAATAACAATTGCGATATTTAATATTGTTTATGAAGCTGTTTGACTTCAAAACACACAAA
AAAAAAAATAAAACAAATTATTTGAAAGAGAATTAGGAATCGGACAGCTTATCGTTACGGGCTAACAGCA
CACCGAGACGAAATAGCTTACCTGACGTCACAGCCTCTGGAAGAACTGCCGCCAAGCAGAGAGAGAGAGA
AAAAGAGGGAGAGCAGCTTAGACCGCATGTGCTTGTGTGTGAGGCGTCTCTCTCTTCGTCTCCTGTTTGC
GCAAACGCATAGACTGCACTGAGAAAATCGATTACCTATTTTTTATGAATGAATATTTGCACTATTACTA
TTCAAAACTATTAAGATAGCAATCACATTCAATAGCCAAATACTATACCACCTGAGCGATGCAACGAAAT
GATCAATTTGAGCAAAAATGCTGCATATTTAGGACGGCATCATTATAGAAATGCTTCTTGCTGTGTACTT
TTCTCTCGTCTGGCAGCTGTTTCGCCGTTATTGTTAAAACCGGCTTAAGTTAGGTGTGTTTTCTACGACT
AGTGATGCCCCTACTAGAAGATGTGTGTTGCACAAATGTCCCTGAATAACCAATTTGAAGTGCAGATAGC
AGTAAACGTAAGCTAATATGAATATTATTTAACTGTAATGTTTTAATATCGCTGGACATTACTAATAAAC
CCACTATAAACACATGTACATATGTATGTTTTGGCATACAATGAGTAGTTGGGGAAAAAATGTGTAAAAG
CACCGTGACCATCACAGCATAAAGATAACCAGCTGAAGTATCGAATATGAGTAACCCCCAAATTGAATCA
CATGCCGCAACTGATAGGACCCATGGAAGTACACTCTTCATGGCGATATACAAGACACACACAAGCACGA
ACACCCAGTTGCGGAGGAAATTCTCCGTAAATGAAAACCCAATCGGCGAACAATTCATACCCATATATGG
TAAAAGTTTTGAACGCGACTTGAGAGCGGAGAGCATTGCGGCTGATAAGGTTTTAGCGCTAAGCGGGCTT
TATAAAACGGGCTGCGGGACCAGTTTTCATATCACTACCGTTTGAGTTCTTGTGCTGTGTGGATACTCCT
CCCGACACAAAGCCGCTCCATCAGCCAGCAGTCGTCTAATCCAGAGACCCCGGATCGGGGTACCAACATG
GTGAGCAAGGGCGAGGAGCTGTTCACCGGGGTGGTGCCCATCCTGGTCGAGCTGGACGGCGACGTAAACG
GCCACAAGTTCAGCGTGTCCGGCGAGGGCGAGGGCGATGCCACCTACGGCAAGCTGACCCTGAAGTTCAT
CTGCACCACCGGCAAGCTGCCCGTGCCCTGGCCCACCCTCGTGACCACCCTGACCTACGGCGTGCAGTGC
TTCAGCCGCTACCCCGACCACATGAAGCAGCACGACTTCTTCAAGTCCGCCATGCCCGAAGGCTACGTCC
AGGAGCGCACCATCTTCTTCAAGGACGACGGCAACTACAAGACCCGCGCCGAGGTGAAGTTCGAGGGCGA
CACCCTGGTGAACCGCATCGAGCTGAAGGGCATCGACTTCAAGGAGGACGGCAACATCCTGGGGCACAAG
CTGGAGTACAACTACAACAGCCACAACGTCTATATCATGGCCGACAAGCAGAAGAACGGCATCAAGGTGA
ACTTCAAGATCCGCCACAACATCGAGGACGGCAGCGTGCAGCTCGCCGACCACTACCAGCAGAACACCCC
CATCGGCGACGGCCCCGTGCTGCTGCCCGACAACCACTACCTGAGCACCCAGTCCGCCCTGAGCAAAGAC
CCCAACGAGAAGCGCGATCACATGGTCCTGCTGGAGTTCGTGACCGCCGCCGGGATCACTCTCGGCATGG
ACGAGCTGTACAAGCCAAGCTTGAATTCTATGTGCTCGACTTATGGACTCTTATCTTTTGAGTTTTCAGA
TACGGCTGCTATGGATCCAATTTTCTTCTCGCCAACGAATGGAATACCGTCAGAGAGTAAACTCGCCACT
TATATGAATCGACAGAATGTCGCCACACCGAGCGGTTATGGGCTGAATAACGGGTTCTCACTACTTAATT
TGGATTCGCCCCTAAATAAAAAGTCCCAGGTCACGCCGCAGTCGCCCGAGTTCATTCCAACGCGCCTTGG
CTCGACGCCCAACTTCTATGCACCATATCACAACGCGCCCATGCAATTAAGTAATGGGCTCAATGGCGTC
AATGGGTTAACAGCCGCCGCAGCAGCAGCAGCAGCAGCCGCCGCCGCCGCCGCAGCAGCAGTTCCCTCCT
CCACGTCATCGGCGTCCTCCGCCTCGGTGACCATCAGCAAAACGGCCAACGGTGGCGCCTCCATGCTCGC
CCTGCAAAAGACCGCATCCATCGCCTCTGTAACCATCGCACAACAGCAGCCACAGCATCCACAGAAACAG
CAACAGCATCCGCCGTCGGTGGGCGGAGGAGCTGTGTCCGCCGCCTCCGCCCCCATTGCCATTAGTGGCG
CTCCACCGAATCCCGCCGCAGCTCCGTTCGTCAGCAGCATGTCCGCTCAGACGCCGCTCAAGGGGAGGGG
CGCCATGATGCGCCAGGAATCACCAACGGCAGCCATGATTTCGGGCGCAGGGCCAGGTGAGAAGTCGCCA
CCGCACGGGATGACGCCGCACGGAGCATCGCCCATACCATCAGCGCTGCCCACCAGCGTGCACCAGGAGA
ACGTAGGCGGCACCATATACTTCTATCCGACTGCCAACGCACAGAACAGCCAGCCCGTCGTCAATTCCAT
GGTGGTGGATGGAACGCATCCGGCTCTCCATGGCGTGAGTGCTGTGGCGCCGATGAGTGCGGGCGTTCCG
GCGGCCATGATGTACACGGGGCATGTGTATCCGGGACCGTCCTCCAACGTGGTCACCATGCAGCCAAAGA
CGCTGCTGGAGTCGGCCTTCTTTATGCCCGACGAGATGCGCGCCGAAGTCCTCGCCCGCAACGAGATCTC
TAACCTGATCATGGACGCAGCGGAGGCTGCGCAGCACGCTCTACCGCTGGAGGTGGAGAACTACCATGCC
CTGTATCCACTGGAACCGCCGGCGCAGCCGTTGCACGCCAAGCTCACGTTCCCCGCCACCACTTATAGGG
CCACGCACAACACGACGGGCTACAAGTACTGCCTGCGAAGAATACATGGTTTCCGCCTGCAGTCGACCAA
GTGCATGACGCTGGTGGAGATGTGGAAGAAGCTGCAGCACACGAATGTGGTACAACTGCGTGAGGTGTTC
ACGACGAAAGCATTTGGTGATAACTCTTTAGTATTAGTGTACGACTATCATCCCGGCTCACAAACATTAC
TGGCCAAATACTTCACTCCGGCGCCAGAGACCAACGGGTACACTGATCCATTCCAAGGCGAGGCCCGCCC
CTTCAGTCATAAGAGTAACATGCAGCGAACGAGCAATGGACCGCTGCTACCGGAGGCCACCATCTGGTCG
ATCATCATGCAGCTGACCGCCGGCTTAAAAGCCATCCACCATGCCGGTCTTGCCTGCAAGGTTCTGGATC
CCACAAAGATTATAGTGACGGGCAAGCGTGTACGGTTTAGCTCATGCTGCATTTCGGATATAACGCAATT
CGATCCGAATGCATCCAATCCCTTGGCGCTGGTTAATATGCATCAGCAGGACGATCTGACCGCTTTGGGT
CGCTTAGTATTAGCTTTGGCCTGCCGCTGTCTTCAATCCGTGCAACGCGACAATGTCCAGTCCAGCATCG
ATATGGTCACGCGAAACTACTCCACCGATCTGCGAAACTTTATTGTTTACCTCTTCACCACCAATAATCG
TCGCTCCGTGACCGACCTGATGCCGATGATTGGTGCCCGCTTCTATACGCAACTGGATGCACTGCAGAGC
AAAATTGATATGCAGGAGGACGAGTTGGCCAAGGAGATGGAGAACGGGCGGTTATATCGCATTTTGGTCA
AACTTAATAGCATCAACGAGCGACCCGACTTTAATCTGGACTGCACTTGGTCTGAGACTGGTGATAGATA
CATGTTGAAATTATTCCGTGATTATTTGTTCCATTCCGTCACTGAGGATGGCCGGCCCTGGCTAGATCAC
GCACACATTGTACAATGCCTCAACAAGCTGGATGCTGGCTCCATAGAGCGCGTGCAACTGATGTCCCGCG
ACGAGCAATCGGTACTCATCGTCTCCTATGCTGAACTCAAGAATTGTCTGGAGAACGCCTTCTCCGAACT
GATGTCAAGTGCGGCCAACTGAGCGGCCGCTCGAGTCTAGAGGGCCCGCGGTTCGAAGGTAAGCCTATCC
CTAACCCTCTCCTCGGTCTCGATTCTACGCGTACCGGTCATCATCACCATCACCATTGAGTTTAAACCCG
CTGATCAGCCTCGACTGTGCCTTCTAAGGCCTGAGCTCGCTGATCAGCCTCGATCGAGGATCCAGACATG
ATAAGATACATTGATGAGTTTGGACAAACCACAACTAGAATGCAGTGAAAAAAATGCTTTATTTGTGAAA
TTTGTGATGCTATTGCTTTATTTGTAACCATTATAAGCTGCAATAAACAAGTTAACAACAACAATTGCAT
TCATTTTATGTTTCAGGTTCAGGGGGAGGTGTGGGAGGTTTTTTAAAGCAAGTAAAACCTCTACAAATGT
GGTATGGCTGATTATGATCAGTCGACCGATGCCCTTGAGAGCCTTCAACCCAGTCAGCTCCTTCCGGTGG
GCGCGGGGCATGACTATCGTCGCCGCACTTATGACTGTCTTCTTTATCATGCAACTCGTAGGACAGGTGC
CGGCAGCGCTCTGGGTCATTTTCGGCGAGGACCGCTTTCGCTGGAGCGCGACGATGATCGGCCTGTCGCT
TGCGGTATTCGGAATCTTGCACGCCCTCGCTCAAGCCTTCGTCACTGGTCCCGCCACCAAACGTTTCGGC
GAGAAGCAGGCCATTATCGCCGGCATGGCGGCCGACGCGCTGGGCTACGTCTTGCTGGCGTTCGCGACGC
GAGGCTGGATGGCCTTCCCCATTATGATTCTTCTCGCTTCCGGCGGCATCGGGATGCCCGCGTTGCAGGC
CATGCTGTCCAGGCAGGTAGATGACGACCATCAGGGACAGCTTCAAGGATCGCTCGCGGCTCTTACCAGC
CAGCAAAAGGCCAGGAACCGTAAAAAGGCCGCGTTGCTGGCGTTTTTCCATAGGCTCCGCCCCCCTGACG
AGCATCACAAAAATCGACGCTCAAGTCAGAGGTGGCGAAACCCGACAGGACTATAAAGATACCAGGCGTT
TCCCCCTGGAAGCTCCCTCGTGCGCTCTCCTGTTCCGACCCTGCCGCTTACCGGATACCTGTCCGCCTTT
CTCCCTTCGGGAAGCGTGGCGCTTTCTCAATGCTCACGCTGTAGGTATCTCAGTTCGGTGTAGGTCGTTC
GCTCCAAGCTGGGCTGTGTGCACGAACCCCCCGTTCAGCCCGACCGCTGCGCCTTATCCGGTAACTATCG
TCTTGAGTCCAACCCGGTAAGACACGACTTATCGCCACTGGCAGCAGCCACTGGTAACAGGATTAGCAGA
GCGAGGTATGTAGGCGGTGCTACAGAGTTCTTGAAGTGGTGGCCTAACTACGGCTACACTAGAAGGACAG
TATTTGGTATCTGCGCTCTGCTGAAGCCAGTTACCTTCGGAAAAAGAGTTGGTAGCTCTTGATCCGGCAA
ACAAACCACCGCTGGTAGCGGTGGTTTTTTTGTTTGCAAGCAGCAGATTACGCGCAGAAAAAAAGGATCT
CAAGAAGATCCTTTGATCTTTTCTACGGGGTCTGACGCTCAGTGGAACGAAAACTCACGTTAAGGGATTT
TGGTCATGAGATTATCAAAAAGGATCTTCACCTAGATCCTTTTAAATTAAAAATGAAGTTTTAAATCAAT
CTAAAGTATATATGAGTAAACTTGGTCTGACAGTTACCAATGCTTAATCAGTGAGGCACCTATCTCAGCG
ATCTGTCTATTTCGTTCATCCATAGTTGCCTGACTCCCCGTCGTGTAGATAACTACGATACGGGAGGGCT
TACCATCTGGCCCCAGTGCTGCAATGATACCGCGAGACCCACGCTCACCGGCTCCAGATTTATCAGCAAT
AAACCAGCCAGCCGGAAGGGCCGAGCGCAGAAGTGGTCCTGCAACTTTATCCGCCTCCATCCAGTCTATT
AATTGTTGCCGGGAAGCTAGAGTAAGTAGTTCGCCAGTTAATAGTTTGCGCAACGTTGTTGCCATTGCTG
CAGGCATCGTGGTGTCACGCTCGTCGTTTGGTATGGCTTCATTCAGCTCCGGTTCCCAACGATCAAGGCG
AGTTACATGATCCCCCATGTTGTGCAAAAAAGCGGTTAGCTCCTTCGGTCCTCCGATCGTTGTCAGAAGT
AAGTTGGCCGCAGTGTTATCACTCATGGTTATGGCAGCACTGCATAATTCTCTTACTGTCATGCCATCCG
TAAGATGCTTTTCTGTGACTGGTGAGTACTCAACCAAGTCATTCTGAGAATAGTGTATGCGGCGACCGAG
TTGCTCTTGCCCGGCGTCAACACGGGATAATACCGCGCCACATAGCAGAACTTTAAAAGTGCTCATCATT
GGAAAACGTTCTTCGGGGCGAAAACTCTCAAGGATCTTACCGCTGTTGAGATCCAGTTCGATGTAACCCA
CTCGTGCACCCAACTGATCTTCAGCATCTTTTACTTTCACCAGCGTTTCTGGGTGAGCAAAAACAGGAAG
GCAAAATGCCGCAAAAAAGGGAATAAGGGCGACACGGAAATGTTGAATACTCATACTCTTCCTTTTTCAA
TATTATTGAAGCATTTATCAGGGTTATTGTCTCATGAGCGGATACATATTTGAATGTATTTAGAAAAATA
AACAAATAGGGGTTCCGCGCACATTTCCCCGAAAAGTGCCACCTGACGTCTAAGAAACCATTATTATCAT
GACATTAACCTATAAAAATAGGCGTATCACGAGGCCCTTTCGT
