>Addgene plasmid #79257 | pAc5.1B-EGFP-DmPAN3 | addgene partial sequence | sequence record 153176 | EGFP-C 5'-CATGGTCCTGCTGGAGTTCGTG-3'
GGACGAGCTGTACAAGCCAAGCTTGAATTCTATGTGCTCGACTTATGGACTCTTATCTTTTGAGTTTTCA
GATACGGCTGCTATGGATCCAATTTTCTTCTCGCCAACGAATGGAATACCGTCAGAGAGTAAACTCGCCA
CTTATATGAATCGACAGAATGTCGCCACACCGAGCGGTTATGGGCTGAATAACGGGTTCTCACTACTTAA
TTTGGATTCGCCCCTAAATAAAAAGTCCCAGGTCACGCCGCAGTCGCCCGAGTTCATTCCAACGCGCCTT
GGCTCGACGCCCAACTTCTATGCACCATATCACAACGCGCCCATGCAATTAAGTAATGGGCTCAATGGCG
TCAATGGGTTAACAGCCGCCGCAGCAGCAGCAGCAGCAGCCGCCGCCGCCGCCGCAGCAGCAGTTCCCTC
CTCCACGTCATCGGCGTCCTCCGCCTCGGTGACCATCAGCAAAACGGCCAACGGTGGCGCCTCCATGCTC
GCCCTGCAAAAGACCGCATCCATCGCCTCTGTAACCATCGCACAACAGCAGCCACAGCATCCACAGAAAC
AGCAACAGCATCCGCCGTCGGTGGGCGGAGGAGCTGTGTCCGCCGCCTCCGCCCCCATTGCCATTAGTGG
CGCTCCACCGAATCCCGCCGCAGCTCCGTTCGTCAGCAGCATGTCCGCTCAGACGCCGCTCAAGGGGAGG
GGCGCCATGATGCGCCAGGAATCACCAACGGCAGCCATGATTTCGGGCGCAGGGCCAGGTGAGAAGTCGC
CACCGCACGGGATGACGCCGCACGGAGCATCGCCCATACCATCAGCGCTGCCCACCAGCGTGCACCAGGA
GAACGTAGGCGGCACCATATACTTCTATCCGACTGCCAACGCACAGAACAGCCAGCCCGTCGTCAATTCC
ATGGTGGTGGATGGAACGCATCCGGCTCTCCATGGCGTGAGTGCTGTGGCGCC
