>Addgene plasmid #79257 | pAc5.1B-EGFP-DmPAN3 | addgene partial sequence | sequence record 153177 | EBV-rev 5'-GTGGTTTGTCCAAACTCATC-3'
GGATCCTCGATCGAGGCTGATCAGCGAGCTCAGGCCTTAGAAGGCACAGTCGAGGCTGATCAGCGGGTTT
AAACTCAATGGTGATGGTGATGATGACCGGTACGCGTAGAATCGAGACCGAGGAGAGGGTTAGGGATAGG
CTTACCTTCGAACCGCGGGCCCTCTAGACTCGAGCGGCCGCTCAGTTGGCCGCACTTGACATCAGTTCGG
AGAAGGCGTTCTCCAGACAATTCTTGAGTTCAGCATAGGAGACGATGAGTACCGATTGCTCGTCGCGGGA
CATCAGTTGCACGCGCTCTATGGAGCCAGCATCCAGCTTGTTGAGGCATTGTACAATGTGTGCGTGATCT
AGCCAGGGCCGGCCATCCTCAGTGACGGAATGGAACAAATAATCACGGAATAATTTCAACATGTATCTAT
CACCAGTCTCAGACCAAGTGCAGTCCAGATTAAAGTCGGGTCGCTCGTTGATGCTATTAAGTTTGACCAA
AATGCGATATAACCGCCCGTTCTCCATCTCCTTGGCCAACTCGTCCTCCTGCATATCAATTTTGCTCTGC
AGTGCATCCAGTTGCGTATAGAAGCGGGCACCAATCATCGGCATCAGGTCGGTCACGGAGCGACGATTAT
TGGTGGTGAAGAGGTAAACAATAAAGTTTCGCAGATCGGTGGAGTAGTTTCGCGTGACCATATCGATGCT
GGACTGGACATTGTCGCGTTGCACGGATTGAAGACAGCGGCAGGCCAAAGCTAATACTAAGCGACCCAAA
GCGGTCAGATCGTCCTGCTGATGCATATTAACCAGCGCCAAGGGATTGGATGCATTCGGATCGAATTGCG
TTATATCCGAAATGCAGCATGAGCTAAACCGTACACGCTTGCCCGTCACTATAATCTTTGTGGGATCCAG
AACCTTGCAGGCAAGACCGGCATGGTGGATGGCTTTTAAGCCGGCGGTCAGCTGCATGATGATCGACCA
